Addgene plasmid #223856: pD(P+T)_T7C
Purpose: 4G-cloning donor for bacterial promoter and terminator, C-terminal tag added
Depositing lab: Stephan Gruber. Depositing organization: Universite de Lausanne (UNIL). Publication: 4G cloning: rapid gene assembly for expression of multisubunit protein complexes in diverse hosts. Taschner M, Dickinson JB, Roisne-Hamelin F, Gruber S. Life Sci Alliance. 2024 Dec 2;8(1):e202402899. doi: 10.26508/lsa.202402899. Print 2025 Jan. PubMed 39622624.
Backbone
  Vector backbone: pD
  Vector type: Golden-Gate Donor
Growth in bacteria
  Bacterial resistance: Chloramphenicol, 25 μg/mL
  Growth temperature: 37°C
  Growth strain: Pir1 ; strain contains pir-116 mutation for plasmid maintenance at high copy
  Copy number: High Copy
Gene/Insert
  Gene/Insert name: T7 promoter and terminator
  Species: Synthetic
  Cloning method: Gibson Cloning
Terms and licenses: Academic/Nonprofit Terms; Industry Terms: Not Available to Industry
Depositor comments: Please visit https://doi.org/10.1101/2024.06.17.599261 for bioRxiv preprint.
How to cite: pD(P+T)_T7C was a gift from Stephan Gruber (Addgene plasmid # 223856 ; http://n2t.net/addgene:223856 ; RRID:Addgene_223856)
