[The description below was written by a language model from this plasmid's Addgene catalogue record and pLannotate feature annotations shown in this document.]
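Description:
pD(P+T)_T7C is a small (about 2 kb) Golden Gate donor plasmid from the 4G-cloning system, a toolkit for rapid assembly of genes for expressing multisubunit protein complexes in different hosts. It is built on the pD backbone and supplies, as a single donor part, the bacterial promoter and terminator for an expression unit, in a version that adds a C-terminal tag to the gene assembled with it. The record does not state which tag this is or which type IIS enzyme is used for assembly. The plasmid replicates from the R6K γ origin, which needs the pi initiator protein supplied in trans. It is therefore maintained in a pir-expressing E. coli strain, where the pir-116 allele gives high copy number, and it cannot persist in ordinary cloning strains. This conditional replication would help remove donor carry-over after assembly. Selection is by chloramphenicol, through a cat gene driven by its native promoter.

The synthetic payload consists of a T7 promoter followed immediately by a lac operator and the efficient ribosome binding site from phage T7 gene 10, with a T7 terminator a short distance downstream. This is the classic T7lac arrangement, in which transcription depends on T7 RNA polymerase and is held off by lac repressor until induction with IPTG. The short gap between the RBS and the terminator is presumably where the donor is split during assembly so that a coding sequence lands between them. A single loxP site lies upstream of the promoter, which would allow Cre-mediated fusion with other loxP-bearing plasmids, although the record does not describe its role. The annotation also reports short fragments matching a T7 gene 10B-derived solubility tag and the Tn5 transposase. These are partial hits, probably backbone remnants or incidental matches rather than functional elements.
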