Features (pLannotate 1.2.2; 10 found; start..end, strand, type, name):
     31..80      +  CDS            SET1 (fragment): solubility-enhancement tag derived from T7 phage gene 10B
    174..276     +  promoter       cat promoter: promoter of the E. coli cat gene encoding chloramphenicol acetyltransferase
    277..933     +  CDS            cat: CAT_ECOLX - Experimental evidence at protein level: Swiss-Prot protein existence level 1. This enzyme is an effector of chloramphenicol resistance in bacteria. From Escherichia coli. This protein is used as a marker in many commonly used cloning vectors, such as pACYC184.
   1209..1322    -  CDS            tnpA (fragment): TN5P_ECOLX - Also known as tnp. Experimental evidence at protein level: Swiss-Prot protein existence level 1. Mediates transposition of transposon Tn5 by a 'cut and paste' mechanism. First, the monomeric transposase binds the 19 bp inverted DNA repeats flanking the transposon. Then, dimerization of the DNA- bound transposase creates a synaptic DNA complex. After nicking of the first DNA strand, excision of the transposon proceeds through a series of intermediates. The transposase then mediates the insertion of the transposon at a new site by strand transfer. The activity of the wild- type tran
   1331..1710    -  rep_origin     R6K γ ori: γ replication origin from E. coli plasmid R6K; requires the R6K initiator protein pi for replication
   1739..1772    +  protein_bind   loxP: Cre-mediated recombination occurs in the 8-bp core sequence (GCATACAT). Cre recombinase
   1839..1857    +  promoter       T7 promoter: promoter for bacteriophage T7 RNA polymerase
   1858..1882    +  protein_bind   lac operator: The lac repressor binds to the lac operator to inhibit transcription in E. coli. This inhibition can be relieved by adding lactose or isopropyl-β-D-thiogalactopyranoside (IPTG). lac repressor encoded by lacI
   1897..1919    +  RBS            RBS: efficient ribosome binding site from bacteriophage T7 gene 10 (Olins and Rangwala, 1989)
   1958..2005    +  terminator     T7 terminator: transcription terminator for bacteriophage T7 RNA polymerase
>Addgene plasmid #223856 | pD(P+T)_T7C | addgene full sequence | sequence record 445947 | Addgene NGS Result
GAGACCCACTGCTTGAGCCTAGAAGATCCGGCTGCTAACAAAGCCCGAAAGGAAGCTGAGTTGGCTGCTG
TCACCGCTGAGCAATAACTATCATAACCCCTAGGTGCCATTTCATTACCTCTTTCTCCGCACCCGACATA
GATCTGGGCCAACTTTTGGCGAAAATGAGACGTTGATCGGCACGTAAGAGGGTCCAACTTTCACCATAAT
GAAATAAGATCACTACCGGGCGTATTTTTTGAGTTATCGAGATTTTCAGGAGCTAAGGAAGCTAAAATGG
AGAAAAAAATCACTGGATATACCACCGTTGATATATCCCAATGGCATCGTAAAGAACATTTTGAGGCATT
TCAGTCAGTTGCTCAATGTACCTATAACCAGACCGTTCAGCTGGATATTACGGCCTTTTTAAAGACCGTA
AAGAAAAATAAGCACAAGTTTTATCCGGCCTTTATTCACATTCTTGCCCGCCTGATGAATGCTCATCCGG
AATTCCGTATGGCAATGAAAGACGGTGAGCTGGTGATATGGGATAGTGTTCACCCTTGTTACACCGTTTT
CCATGAGCAAACTGAAACGTTTTCATCGCTCTGGAGTGAATACCACGACGATTTCCGGCAGTTTCTACAC
ATATATTCGCAAGATGTGGCGTGTTACGGTGAAAACCTGGCCTATTTCCCTAAAGGGTTTATTGAGAATA
TGTTTTTCGTCTCAGCCAATCCCTGGGTGAGTTTCACCAGTTTTGATTTAAACGTGGCCAATATGGACAA
CTTCTTCGCCCCCGTTTTCACCATGGGCAAATATTATACGCAAGGCGACAAGGTGCTGATGCCGCTGGCG
ATTCAGGTTCATCATGCCGTTTGTGATGGCTTCCATGTCGGCAGAATGCTTAATGAATTACAACAGTACT
GCGATGAGTGGCAGGGTGGGGCGTAATTTTTTTAAGGCAGTTATTGGTGCCCTTAAACGCCTGGTTGCTA
CGCCTGAATAAGTGATAATAAGCGGATGAATGGCAGAAATTCGAAAGCAAATTCGACCCGGTCGTCGGTT
CAGGGCAGGGTCGTTAAATAGCCGCTTATGTCTATTGCTGGTTTACCGGTTTATTGACTACCGGAAGCAG
TGTGACCGTGTGCTTCTCAAATGCCTGAGGCCAGTTTGCTCAGGCTCTCCCCGTGGAGGTAATAATTGAC
GATATGATCATTTATTCTGCCTCCCAGCTGACATTCATCCGGGGTCAGCACCGTTTCTGCGGACTGGCTT
TCTACGTGTTCCGCTTCCTTTAGCAGCCCTTGCGCCCTGAGTGCTTGCGGCAGCGTGAAGCTAATTCCCA
TGTCAGCCGTTAAGTGTTCCTGTGTCACTCAAAATTGCTTTGAGAGGCTCTAAGGGCTTCTCAGTGCGTT
ACATCCCTGGCTTGTTGTCCACAACCGTTAAACCTTAAAAGCTTTAAAAGCCTTATATATTCTTTTTTTC
TTATAAAACTTAAAACCTTAGAGGCTATTTAAGTTGCTGATTTATATTAATTTTATTGTTCAAACATGAG
AGCTTAGTACGTGAAACATGAGAGCTTAGTACGTTAGCCATGAGAGCTTAGTACGTTAGCCATGAGGGTT
TAGTTCGTTAAACATGAGAGCTTAGTACGTTAAACATGAGAGCTTAGTACGTGAAACATGAGAGCTTAGT
ACGTACTATCAACAGGTTGAACTGCTGATCAACAGATCCTCTACGCGGCCGCGGTACCATAACTTCGTAT
AGCATACATTATACGAAGTTATCTGCCAGGCACATGGGTTTTACTAGTATCGATTCGCGACCTACTCCGG
AATATTAGGTCTCAGCGATAATACGACTCACTATAGGGGAATTGTGAGCGGATAACAATTCCCCTCTAGA
AATAATTTTGTTTAACTTTAAGAAGGAGATATAACCATGGAGACCATACGGCAACTGGTCTCCTAAGCTA
GCATAACCCCTTGGGGCCTCTAAACGGGTCTTGAGGGGTTTTTTGGTACGG
